>Addgene plasmid #73051 | pCIG AKT3 K177M | depositor full sequence | sequence record 134142 | pCIG AKT3 K177M sequence 7647 bps
CAAAAGGCCAGGAACCGTAAAAAGGCCGCGTTGCTGGCGTTTTTCCATAGGCTCCGCCCCCCTGACGAGC
ATCACAAAAATCGACGCTCAAGTCAGAGGTGGCGAAACCCGACAGGACTATAAAGATACCAGGCGTTTCC
CCCTGGAAGCTCCCTCGTGCGCTCTCCTGTTCCGACCCTGCCGCTTACCGGATACCTGTCCGCCTTTCTC
CCTTCGGGAAGCGTGGCGCTTTCTCATAGCTCACGCTGTAGGTATCTCAGTTCGGTGTAGGTCGTTCGCT
CCAAGCTGGGCTGTGTGCACGAACCCCCCGTTCAGCCCGACCGCTGCGCCTTATCCGGTAACTATCGTCT
TGAGTCCAACCCGGTAAGACACGACTTATCGCCACTGGCAGCAGCCACTGGTAACAGGATTAGCAGAGCG
AGGTATGTAGGCGGTGCTACAGAGTTCTTGAAGTGGTGGCCTAACTACGGCTACACTAGAAGNACAGTAT
TTGGTATCTGCGCTCTGCTGAAGCCAGTTACCTTCGGAAAAAGAGTTGGTAGCTCTTGATCCGGCAAACA
AACCACCGCTGGTAGCGGTGGTTTTTTTGTTTGCAAGCAGCAGATTACGCGCAGAAAAAAAGGATCTCAA
GAAGATCCTTTGATCTTTTCTACGGGGTCTGACGCTCAGTGGAACGAAAACTCACGTTAAGGGATTTTGG
TCATGAGATTATCAAAAAGGATCTTCACCTAGATCCTTTTAAATTAAAAATGAAGTTTTAAATCAATCTA
AAGTATATATGAGTAAACTTGGTCTGACAGTTACCAATGCTTAATCAGTGAGGCACCTATCTCAGCGATC
TGTCTATTTCGTTCATCCATAGTTGCCTGACTCCCCGTCGTGTAGATAACTACGATACGGGAGGGCTTAC
CATCTGGCCCCAGTGCTGCAATGATACCGCGAGACCCACGCTCACCGGCTCCAGATTTATCAGCAATAAA
CCAGCCAGCCGGAAGGGCCGAGCGCAGAAGTGGTCCTGCAACTTTATCCGCCTCCATCCAGTCTATTAAT
TGTTGCCGGGAAGCTAGAGTAAGTAGTTCGCCAGTTAATAGTTTGCGCAACGTTGTTGCCATTGCTACAG
GCATCGTGGTGTCACGCTCGTCGTTTGGTATGGCTTCATTCAGCTCCGGTTCCCAACGATCAAGGCGAGT
TACATGATCCCCCATGTTGTGCAAAAAAGCGGTTAGCTCCTTCGGTCCTCCGATCGTTGTCAGAAGTAAG
TTGGCCGCAGTGTTATCACTCATGGTTATGGCAGCACTGCATAATTCTCTTACTGTCATGCCATCCGTAA
GATGCTTTTCTGTGACTGGTGAGTACTCAACCAAGTCATTCTGAGAATAGTGTATGCGGCGACCGAGTTG
CTCTTGCCCGGCGTCAATACGGGATAATACCGCGCCACATAGCAGAACTTTAAAAGTGCTCATCATTGGA
AAACGTTCTTCGGGGCGAAAACTCTCAAGGATCTTACCGCTGTTGAGATCCAGTTCGATGTAACCCACTC
GTGCACCCAACTGATCTTCAGCATCTTTTACTTTCACCAGCGTTTCTGGGTGAGCAAAAACAGGAAGGCA
AAATGCCGCAAAAAAGGGAATAAGGGCGACACGGAAATGTTGAATACTCATACTCTTCCTTTTTCAATAT
TATTGAAGCATTTATCAGGGTTATTGTCTCATGAGCGGATACATATTTGAATGTATTTAGAAAAATAAAC
AAATAGGGGTTCCGCGCACATTTCCCCGAAAAGTGCCACCTGGGTCGACATTGATTATTGACTAGTTATT
AATAGTAATCAATTACGGGGTCATTAGTTCATAGCCCATATATGGAGTTCCGCGTTACATAACTTACGGT
AAATGGCCCGCCTGGCTGACCGCCCAACGACCCCCGCCCATTGACGTCAATAATGACGTATGTTCCCATA
GTAACGCCAATAGGGACTTTCCATTGACGTCAATGGGTGGAGTATTTACGGTAAACTGCCCACTTGGCAG
TACATCAAGTGTATCATATGCCAAGTACGCCCCCTATTGACGTCAATGACGGTAAATGGCCCGCCTGGCA
TTATGCCCAGTACATGACCTTATGGGACTTTCCTACTTGGCAGTACATCTACGTATTAGTCATCGCTATT
ACCATGGTCGAGGTGAGCCCCACGTTCTGCTTCACTCTCCCCATCTCCCCCCCCTCCCCACCCCCAATTT
TGTATTTATTTATTTTTTAATTATTTTGTGCAGCGATGGGGGCGGGGGGGGGGGGGGGGCGCGCGCCAGG
CGGGGCGGGGCGGGGCGAGGGGCGGGGCGGGGCGAGGCGGAGAGGTGCGGCGGCAGCCAATCAGAGCGGC
GCGCTCCGAAAGTTTCCTTTTATGGCGAGGCGGCGGCGGCGGCGGCCCTATAAAAAGCGAAGCGCGCGGC
GGGCGGGAGTCGCTGCGTTGCCTTCGCCCCGTGCCCCGCTCCGCGCCGCCTCGCGCCGCCCGCCCCGGCT
CTGACTGACCGCGTTACTCCCACAGGTGAGCGGGCGGGACGGCCCTTCTCCTCCGGGCTGTAATTAGCGC
TTGGTTTAATGACGGCTCGTTTCTTTTCTGTGGCTGCGTGAAAGCCTTAAAGGGCTCCGGGAGGGCCCTT
TGTGCGGGGGGGAGCGGCTCGGGGGGTGCGTGCGTGTGTGTGTGCGTGGGGAGCGCCGCGTGCGGCCCGC
GCTGCCCGGCGGCTGTGAGCGCTGCGGGCGCGGCGCGGGGCTTTGTGCGCTCCGCGTGTGCGCGAGGGGA
GCGCGGCCGGGGGCGGTGCCCCGCGGTGCGGGGGGGCTGCGAGGGGAACAAAGGCTGCGTGCGGGGTGTG
TGCGTGGGGGGGTGAGCAGGGGGTGTGGGCGCGGCGGTCGGGCTGTAACCCCCCCCTGCACCCCCCTCCC
CGAGTTGCTGAGCACGGCCCGGCTTCGGGTGCGGGGCTCCGTACGGGGCGTGGCGCGGGGCTCGCCGTGC
CGGGCGGGGGGTGGCGGCAGGTGGGGGTGCCGGGCGGGGCGGGGCCGCCTCGGGCCGGGGAGGGCTCGGG
GGAGGGGCGCGGCGGCCCCCGGAGCGCCGGCGGCTGTCGAGGCGCGGCGAGCCGCAGCCATTGCCTTTTA
TGGTAATCGTGCGAGAGGGCGCAGGGACTTCCTTTGTCCCAAATCTGTGCGGAGCCGAAATCTGGGAGGC
GCCGCCGCACCCCCTCTAGCGGGCGCGGGGCGAAGCGGTGCGGCGCCGGCAGGAAGGAAATGGGCGGGGA
GGGCCTTCGTGCGTCGCCGCGCCGCCGTCCCCTTCTCCCTCTCCAGCCTCGGGGCTGTCCGCGGGGGGAC
GGCTGCCTTCGGGGGGGACGGGGCAGGGCGGGGTTCGGCTTCTGGCGTGTGACCGGCGGCTCTAGAGCCT
CTGCTAACCATGTTCATGCCTTCTTCTTTTTCCTACAGCTCCTGGGCAACGTGCTGGTTATTGTGCTGTC
TCATCATTTTGGCAAAGAATTGCTCGAGCTCAAGCTTCGAATTCATGAGCGATGTTACCATTGTGAAAGA
AGGTTGGGTTCAGAAGAGGGGAGAATATATAAAAAACTGGAGGCCAAGATACTTCCTTTTGAAGACAGAT
GGCTCATTCATAGGATATAAAGAGAAACCTCAAGATGTGGATTTACCTTATCCCCTCAACAACTTTTCAG
TGGCAAAATGCCAGTTAATGAAAACAGAACGACCAAAGCCAAACACATTTATAATCAGATGTCTCCAGTG
GACTACTGTTATAGAGAGAACATTTCATGTAGATACTCCAGAGGAAAGGGAAGAATGGACAGAAGCTATC
CAGGCTGTAGCAGACAGACTGCAGAGGCAAGAAGAGGAGAGAATGAATTGTAGTCCAACTTCACAAATTG
ATAATATAGGAGAGGAAGAGATGGATGCCTCTACAACCCATCATAAAAGAAAGACAATGAATGATTTTGA
CTATTTGAAACTACTAGGTAAAGGCACTTTTGGGAAAGTTATTTTGGTTCGAGAGAAGGCAAGTGGAAAA
TACTATGCTATGAAGATTCTGAAGAAAGAAGTCATTATTGCAAAGGATGAAGTGGCACACACTCTAACTG
AAAGCAGAGTATTAAAGAACACTAGACATCCCTTTTTAACATCCTTGAAATATTCCTTCCAGACAAAAGA
CCGTTTGTGTTTTGTGATGGAATATGTTAATGGGGGCGAGCTGTTTTTCCATTTGTCGAGAGAGCGGGTG
TTCTCTGAGGACCGCACACGTTTCTATGGTGCAGAAATTGTCTCTGCCTTGGACTATCTACATTCCGGAA
AGATTGTGTACCGTGATCTCAAGTTGGAGAATCTAATGCTGGACAAAGATGGCCACATAAAAATTACAGA
TTTTGGACTTTGCAAAGAAGGGATCACAGATGCAGCCACCATGAAGACATTCTGTGGCACTCCAGAATAT
CTGGCACCAGAGGTGTTAGAAGATAATGACTATGGCCGAGCAGTAGACTGGTGGGGCCTAGGGGTTGTCA
TGTATGAAATGATGTGTGGGAGGTTACCTTTCTACAACCAGGACCATGAGAAACTTTTTGAATTAATATT
AATGGAAGACATTAAATTTCCTCGAACACTCTCTTCAGATGCAAAATCATTGCTTTCAGGGCTCTTGATA
AAGGATCCAAATAAACGCCTTGGTGGAGGACCAGATGATGCAAAAGAAATTATGAGACACAGTTTCTTCT
CTGGAGTAAACTGGCAAGATGTATATGATAAAAAGCTTGTACCTCCTTTTAAACCTCAAGTAACATCTGA
GACAGATACTAGATATTTTGATGAAGAATTTACAGCTCAGACTATTACAATAACACCACCTGAAAAATAT
GATGAGGATGGTATGGACTGCATGGACAATGAGAGGCGGCCGCATTTCCCTCAATTTTCCTACTCTGCAA
GTGGACGAGAATAAGAATAAGGGCGAATTCTGCAGTCGACGGTACCGCGGGCCCGGGATCCGCCCCTCTC
CCTCCCCCCCCCCTAACGTTACTGGCCGAAGCCGCTTGGAATAAGGCCGGTGTGCGTTTGTCTATATGTT
ATTTTCCACCATATTGCCGTCTTTTGGCAATGTGAGGGCCCGGAAACCTGGCCCTGTCTTCTTGACGAGC
ATTCCTAGGGGTCTTTCCCCTCTCGCCAAAGGAATGCAAGGTCTGTTGAATGTCGTGAAGGAAGCAGTTC
CTCTGGAAGCTTCTTGAAGACAAACAACGTCTGTAGCGACCCTTTGCAGGCAGCGGAACCCCCCACCTGG
CGACAGGTGCCTCTGCGGCCAAAAGCCACGTGTATAAGATACACCTGCAAAGGCGGCACAACCCCAGTGC
CACGTTGTGAGTTGGATAGTTGTGGAAAGAGTCAAATGGCTCTCCTCAAGCGTATTCAACAAGGGGCTGA
AGGATGCCCAGAAGGTACCCCATTGTATGGGATCTGATCTGGGGCCTCGGTACACATGCTTTACATGTGT
TTAGTCGAGGTTAAAAAAACGTCTAGGCCCCCCGAACCACGGGGACGTGGTTTTCCTTTGAAAAACACGA
TGATAATATGGCCACAACCATGGTGAGCAAGGGCGAGGAGCTGTTCACCGGGGTGGTGCCCATCCTGGTC
GAGCTGGACGGCGACGTAAACGGCCACAAGTTCAGCGTGTCCGGCGAGGGCGAGGGCGATGCCACCTACG
GCAAGCTGACCCTGAAGTTCATCTGCACCACCGGCAAGCTGCCCGTGCCCTGGCCCACCCTCGTGACCAC
CCTGACCTACGGCGTGCAGTGCTTCAGCCGCTACCCCGACCACATGAAGCAGCACGACTTCTTCAAGTCC
GCCATGCCCGAAGGCTACGTCCAGGAGCGCACCATCTTCTTCAAGGACGACGGCAACTACAAGACCCGCG
CCGAGGTGAAGTTCGAGGGCGACACCCTGGTGAACCGCATCGAGCTGAAGGGCATCGACTTCAAGGAGGA
CGGCAACATCCTGGGGCACAAGCTGGAGTACAACTACAACAGCCACAACGTCTATATCATGGCCGACAAG
CAGAAGAACGGCATCAAGGTGAACTTCAAGATCCGCCACAACATCGAGGACGGCAGCGTGCAGCTCGCCG
ACCACTACCAGCAGAACACCCCCATCGGCGACGGCCCCGTGCTGCTGCCCGACAACCACTACCTGAGCAC
CCAGTCCGCCCTGAGCAAAGACCCCAACGAGAAGCGCGATCACATGGTCCTGCTGGAGTTCGTGACCGCC
GCCGGGATCACTCTCGGCATGGACGAGCTGTACAAGTAAAGCGGCCGCAATTCACTCCTCAGGTGCAGGC
TGCCTATCAGAAGGTGGTGGCTGGTGTGGCCAATGCCCTGGCTCACAAATACCACTGAGATCTTTTTCCC
TCTGCCAAAAATTATGGGGACATCATGAAGCCCCTTGAGCATCTGACTTCTGGCTAATAAAGGAAATTTA
TTTTCATTGCAATAGTGTGTTGGAATTTTTTGTGTCTATCACTCGGAAGGACATATGGGAGGGCAAATCA
TTTAAAACATCAGAATGAGTATTTGGTTTAGAGTTTGGCAACATATGCCCATATGCTGGCTGCCATGAAC
AAAGGTTGGCTATAAAGAGGTCATCAGTATATGAAACAGCCCCCTGCTGTCCATTCCTTATTCCATAGAA
AAGCCTTGACTTGAGGTTAGATTTTTTTTATATTTTGTTTTGTGTTATTTTTTTCTTTAACATCCCTAAA
ATTTTCCTTACATGTTTTACTAGCCAGATTTTTCCTCCTCTCCTGACTACTCCCAGTCATAGCTGTCCCT
CTTCTCTTATGGAGATCCCTCGACCTGCACCGTCGACCAGCTGGTCGACGGTGCACCGTCGACCAGCTTG
GCGTAATCATGGTCATAGCTGTTTCCTGTGTGAAATTGTTATCCGCTCACAATTCCACACAACATACGAG
CCGGAAGCATAAAGTGTAAAGCCTGGGGTGCCTAATGAGTGAGCTAACTCACATTAATTGCGTTGCGCTC
ACTGCCCGCTTTCCAGTCGGGAAACCTGTCGTGCCAGCGGATCCGCATCTCAATTAGTCAGCAACCATAG
TCCCGCCCCTAACTCCGCCCATCCCGCCCCTAACTCCGCCCAGTTCCGCCCATTCTCCGCCCCATGGCTG
ACTAATTTTTTTTATTTATGCAGAGGCCGAGGCCGCCTCGGCCTCTGAGCTATTCCAGAAGTAGTGAGGA
GGCTTTTTTGGAGGCCTAGGCTTTTGCAAAAAGCTAACTTGTTTATTGCAGCTTATAATGGTTACAAATA
AAGCAATAGCATCACAAATTTCACAAATAAAGCATTTTTTTCACTGCATTCTAGTTGTGGTTTGTCCAAA
CTCATCAATGTATCTTATCATGTCTGGATCCGCTGCATTAATGAATCGGCCAACGCGCGGGGAGAGGCGG
TTTGCGTATTGGGCGCTCTTCCGCTTCCTCGCTCACTGACTCGCTGCGCTCGGTCGTTCGGCTGCGGCGA
GCGGTATCAGCTCACTCAAAGGCGGTAATACGGTTATCCACAGAATCAGGGGATAACGCAGGAAAGAACA
TGTGAGCAAAAGGCCAG
Features (pLannotate 1.2.2; 22 found; start..end, strand, type, name):
     42..630     -  rep_origin     ori: high-copy-number ColE1/pMB1/pBR322/pUC origin of replication
    801..1661    -  CDS            AmpR: β-lactamase; bla; confers resistance to ampicillin, carbenicillin, and related antibiotics
   1662..1766    -  promoter       AmpR promoter: bla
   1797..2176    +  enhancer       CMV enhancer: human cytomegalovirus immediate early enhancer
   2178..2455    +  promoter       chicken β-actin promoter: No description available
   2456..3468    +  intron         chimeric intron: chimera between introns from chicken β-actin and rabbit β-globin
   3523..3544    +  misc_feature   MCS (fragment): multiple cloning site
   3545..4981    +  CDS            AKT3: AKT3_HUMAN - Also known as PKBG. Experimental evidence at protein level: Swiss-Prot protein existence level 1. AKT3 is one of 3 closely related serine/threonine-protein kinases (AKT1, AKT2 and AKT3) called the AKT kinase, and which regulate many processes including metabolism, proliferation, cell survival, growth and angiogenesis. This is mediated through serine and/or threonine phosphorylation of a range of downstream substrates. Over 100 substrate candidates have been reported so far, but for most of them, no isoform specificity has been reported. AKT3 is the least studied AKT isoform. It pl
   4994..5031    +  misc_feature   MCS (fragment): multiple cloning site
   5033..5619    +  misc_feature   IRES2: internal ribosome entry site (IRES) of the encephalomyocarditis virus (EMCV)
   5620..6339    +  CDS            EGFP: the original enhanced GFP (Yang et al., 1996) mammalian codon-optimized
   6348..6425    +  CDS            HBB (fragment): HBB_PONPY - Experimental evidence at transcript level: Swiss-Prot protein existence level 2. Involved in oxygen transport from the lung to the various peripheral tissues. From Pongo pygmaeus (Bornean orangutan).
   6496..6547    +  polyA_signal   β-globin poly(A) signal (fragment): rabbit β-globin polyadenylation signal (Gil and Proudfoot, 1987)
   6966..6982    -  protein_bind   lac operator: The lac repressor binds to the lac operator to inhibit transcription in E. coli. This inhibition can be relieved by adding lactose or isopropyl-β-D-thiogalactopyranoside (IPTG). lac repressor encoded by lacI
   6990..7020    -  promoter       lac promoter: promoter for the E. coli lac operon
   7035..7056    -  protein_bind   CAP binding site: CAP binding activates transcription in the presence of cAMP. E. coli catabolite activator protein
   7069..7108    -  CDS            lacI (fragment): lac repressor; lacI; The lac repressor binds to the lac operator to inhibit transcription in E. coli. This inhibition can be relieved by adding lactose or isopropyl-β-D-thiogalactopyranoside (IPTG).
   7115..7137    +  promoter       SV40 promoter (fragment): SV40 enhancer and early promoter
   7161..7296    +  rep_origin     SV40 ori: SV40 origin of replication
   7316..7450    +  polyA_signal   SV40 poly(A) signal: SV40 polyadenylation signal
   7452..7506    -  CDS            lacI (fragment): lac repressor; lacI; The lac repressor binds to the lac operator to inhibit transcription in E. coli. This inhibition can be relieved by adding lactose or isopropyl-β-D-thiogalactopyranoside (IPTG).
   7508..7641    -  rep_origin     RSF ori (fragment): Plasmids containing the RSF 1030 origin of replication can be propagated in E. coli cells that contain additional plasmids with compatible origins.
