[The description below was written by a language model from this plasmid's Addgene catalogue record and pLannotate feature annotations shown in this document.]
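Description:
pCIG AKT3 K177M is a 7,647 bp mammalian expression plasmid built on the pCIG backbone and carrying human AKT3 with a K177M substitution. It is propagated in E. coli through a high-copy ColE1/pUC-type origin and selected with ampicillin through a β-lactamase gene under its own promoter. The backbone also holds remnants typical of its cloning lineage: a lac promoter, operator and CAP site, short lacI fragments, and a partial RSF origin. There is also an SV40 origin with a fragmentary SV40 promoter and an SV40 poly(A) signal. No mammalian drug-selection marker is annotated.

Expression is driven by a CAG-type arrangement of CMV immediate-early enhancer, chicken β-actin promoter and a chimeric chicken β-actin/rabbit β-globin intron, which generally gives strong, broad expression in mammalian cells. The AKT3 coding sequence sits between multiple-cloning-site fragments and is followed by an EMCV IRES and EGFP. Both proteins are therefore translated from a single bicistronic transcript, and green fluorescence marks the transfected cells without AKT3 being fused to a tag; no epitope tag is annotated. The transcript ends in rabbit β-globin 3′ sequence and its polyadenylation signal. The short "HBB" coding hit there most likely reflects globin-derived sequence rather than a designed open reading frame.

AKT3 is a serine/threonine kinase of the AKT family that regulates growth, survival and proliferation. The record does not state what K177M does functionally, but substitution of the equivalent ATP-binding lysine in AKT kinases is commonly used to abolish catalytic activity. The associated publication concerns an AKT3–FOXG1–reelin network in human focal malformations of cortical development, so the plasmid was presumably used as a mutant comparison construct in that study.
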