Addgene plasmid #73051: pCIG AKT3 K177M
Purpose: Human AKT3 K177M
Depositing lab: Joseph Gleeson. Depositing organization: University of California, San Diego (UCSD). Publication: An AKT3-FOXG1-reelin network underlies defective migration in human focal malformations of cortical development. Baek ST, Copeland B, Yun EJ, Kwon SK, Guemez-Gamboa A, Schaffer AE, Kim S, Kang HC, Song S, Mathern GW, Gleeson JG. Nat Med. 2015 Dec;21(12):1445-54. doi: 10.1038/nm.3982. Epub 2015 Nov 2. PubMed 26523971.
Backbone
  Vector backbone: pCIG
  Vector type: Mammalian Expression
Growth in bacteria
  Bacterial resistance: Ampicillin, 100 μg/mL
  Growth temperature: 37°C
  Growth strain: DH5alpha
  Copy number: Unknown
Gene/Insert
  Gene/Insert name: AKT3 K177M
  Species: H. sapiens (human)
  Mutation: K177M
  Entrez Gene: AKT3 (a.k.a. MPPH, MPPH2, PKB-GAMMA, PKBG, PRKBG, RAC-PK-gamma, RAC-gamma, STK-2)
  Cloning method: Unknown
  Sequencing primers: 5′ tggcgtgtgaccggcggctctagagcc
Terms and licenses: Academic/Nonprofit Terms; Industry Terms: Not Available to Industry
How to cite: pCIG AKT3 K177M was a gift from Joseph Gleeson (Addgene plasmid # 73051 ; http://n2t.net/addgene:73051 ; RRID:Addgene_73051)
