>Addgene plasmid #73051 | pCIG AKT3 K177M | addgene partial sequence | sequence record 139853 | pCAGGS5 5'-ggttcggcttctggcgtgtgacc-3'
TTCATGCCTTCTTCTTTTTCCTACAGCTCCTGGGCAACGTGCTGGTTATTGTGCTGTCTCATCATTTTGG
CAAAGAATTGCTCGAGCTCAAGCTTCGAATTCATGAGCGATGTTACCATTGTGAAAGAAGGTTGGGTTCA
GAAGAGGGGAGAATATATAAAAAACTGGAGGCCAAGATACTTCCTTTTGAAGACAGATGGCTCATTCATA
GGATATAAAGAGAAACCTCAAGATGTGGATTTACCTTATCCCCTCAACAACTTTTCAGTGGCAAAATGCC
AGTTAATGAAAACAGAACGACCAAAGCCAAACACATTTATAATCAGATGTCTCCAGTGGACTACTGTTAT
AGAGAGAACATTTCATGTAGATACTCCAGAGGAAAGGGAAGAATGGACAGAAGCTATCCAGGCTGTAGCA
GACAGACTGCANAGGCAAGAAGAGGAGAGAATGAATTGTAGTCCAACTTCACAAATTGATAATATAGGAG
AGGAAGAGATGGATGCCTCTACAACCCATCATAAAAGAAAGACAATGAATGATTTTGACTATTTGAAACT
ACTAGGTAAAGGCACTTTTGGGAAAGTTATTTTGGTTCGAGAGAAGGCAAGTGGAAAATACTATGCTATG
ATGATTCTGAAGAAAGAAGTCATTATTGCAAAGGATGAAGTGGCACACACTCTAACTGAAAGCAGAGTAT
TAAAGAACACTAGACATCCCTTTTTAACATCCTTGAAATATTCCTTCCAGACAAAAGACCGTTTGTGTTT
TGTGATGGAATATGTTAATGGGGG
