>Addgene plasmid #73051 | pCIG AKT3 K177M | addgene partial sequence | sequence record 139854 | pCDH-rev 5'-GCATTCCTTTGGCGAGAG-3'
GGTTTCCGGGCCCTCACATTGCCAAAAGACGGCAATATGGTGGAAAATAACATATAGACAAACGCACACC
GGCCTTATTCCAAGCGGCTTCGGCCAGTAACGTTAGGGGGGGGGGAGGGAGAGGGGCGGATCCCGGGCCC
GCGGTACCGTCGACTGCAGAATTCGCCCTTATTCTTATTCTCGTCCACTTGCAGAGTAGGAAAATTGAGG
GAAATGCGGCCGCCTCTCATTGTCCATGCAGTCCATACCATCCTCATCATATTTTTCAGGTGGTGTTATT
GTAATAGTCTGAGCTGTAAATTCTTCATCAAAATATCTAGTATCTGTCTCAGATGTTACTTGAGGTTTAA
AAGGAGGTACAAGCTTTTTATCATATACATCTTGCCAGTTTACTCCAGAGAAGAAACTGTGTCTCATAAT
TTCTTTTGCATCATCTGGTCCTCCACCAAGGCGTTTATTTGGATCCTTTATCAAGAGCCCTGAAAGC
